Addgene plasmid #72086: Ncam1_0.0.0-Fc-His
Purpose: Expresses the extracellular region of the NCAM1, isoform 0.0.0 protein, C-terminally fused to the Fc region of human IgG1 + 6X histidine tag.
Depositing lab: Woj Wojtowicz. Depositing organization: University of California, Berkeley. Publication: An extracellular biochemical screen reveals that FLRTs and Unc5s mediate neuronal subtype recognition in the retina. Visser JJ, Cheng Y, Perry SC, Chastain AB, Parsa B, Masri SS, Ray TA, Kay JN, Wojtowicz WM. Elife. 2015 Dec 3;4. pii: e08149. doi: 10.7554/eLife.08149. PubMed 26633812.
Backbone
  Vector backbone: pCMVi-SV40ori
  Vector type: Mammalian Expression
Growth in bacteria
  Bacterial resistance: Ampicillin, 100 μg/mL
  Growth temperature: 37°C
  Growth strain: DH5alpha
  Copy number: High Copy
Gene/Insert
  Gene/Insert name: Ncam1_0.0.0 (alt names: Neural cell adhesion molecule 1, isoform 0.0.0; CD56; Ncam; E-NCAM; NCAM-1; NCBI gene ID 17967; Reference sequence NM_001113204.1)
  Species: M. musculus (mouse)
  Insert size (bp): 2103
  Entrez Gene: Ncam1 (a.k.a. CD56, E-NCAM, NCAM-1, Ncam)
  Promoter: CMV
  Tag / fusion protein: Fc-His (C terminal on backbone)
  Cloning method: Restriction Enzyme; 5′ cloning site NotI (not destroyed); 3′ cloning site SpeI (not destroyed)
  Sequencing primers: 5′ GTCAGAGGTAACTCCCGTTGC; 3′ ATCATGAGGGTGTCCTTG
Terms and licenses: Academic/Nonprofit Terms; Industry Terms: Not Available to Industry
Depositor comments: There are 3 mini exons in Ncam. The first mini exon is called "exon Pi" or "VASE". It contains nucleotides that encode the amino acid sequence "ASWTRPEKQE". The second mini exon occurs between exons 13-14. It encodes the amino acid sequence "IALLHK". The third mini exon occurs between exons 14-15 and encodes one amino acid, Lys. Ncam1_0.0.0 is missing all 3 mini exons.
How to cite: Ncam1_0.0.0-Fc-His was a gift from Woj Wojtowicz (Addgene plasmid # 72086 ; http://n2t.net/addgene:72086 ; RRID:Addgene_72086)
