[The description below was written by a language model from this plasmid's Addgene catalogue record and pLannotate feature annotations shown in this document.]
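Description:
Ncam1_0.0.0-Fc-His is a 7,824-nt mammalian expression plasmid built on the pCMVi-SV40ori backbone for producing a soluble, secreted-type form of mouse neural cell adhesion molecule 1 (NCAM1/CD56). It is maintained in E. coli at high copy through a ColE1/pUC-type origin and selected with ampicillin via the β-lactamase gene. The backbone also carries an f1 phage origin and small remnants of rop, bom and lacZα that are leftovers of earlier vector construction rather than functional parts. An SV40 enhancer/early promoter region, which contains the SV40 origin referred to in the backbone name, can support episomal amplification in cells expressing large T antigen.

The expression cassette consists of the human CMV immediate-early enhancer and promoter followed by CMV intron A, which generally boosts transcript processing and expression, then the 2,103-bp Ncam1 extracellular region cloned between NotI and SpeI sites, and finally an SV40 polyadenylation signal. The insert is fused in frame at its C terminus to the Fc region of human IgG1 and a 6X histidine tag, both supplied by the backbone. The Fc portion dimerises the ectodomain and allows capture or detection with Fc-binding reagents, while the His tag allows metal-affinity purification. The automated annotation matches the insert to the rat NCAM1 protein, but the catalogue record states the species is mouse. The "0.0.0" designation indicates the splice isoform lacking all three alternatively used mini exons: the VASE (exon Pi) segment, the mini exon between exons 13 and 14, and the single-lysine mini exon between exons 14 and 15. The construct belongs to a set of ectodomain fusions made for an extracellular biochemical screen of cell-surface protein interactions involved in neuronal subtype recognition in the retina.
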