Features (pLannotate 1.2.2; 14 found; start..end, strand, type, name):
     25..408     +  enhancer       CMV enhancer: human cytomegalovirus immediate early enhancer
    410..609     +  promoter       CMV promoter: human cytomegalovirus (CMV) immediate early promoter
    748..1573    +  intron         CMV intron A: human cytomegalovirus intron A (Chapman et al., 1991)
   1608..3725    +  CDS            Ncam1 (fragment): NCAM1_RAT - Also known as Ncam. Experimental evidence at protein level: Swiss-Prot protein existence level 1. This protein is a cell adhesion molecule involved in neuron- neuron adhesion, neurite fasciculation, outgrowth of neurites, etc. From Rattus norvegicus (Rat).
   3705..4397    +  CDS            IGHG1 (fragment): IGHG1_HUMAN - Experimental evidence at protein level: Swiss-Prot protein existence level 1. Constant region of immunoglobulin heavy chains. Immunoglobulins, also known as antibodies, are membrane-bound or secreted glycoproteins produced by B lymphocytes. In the recognition phase of humoral immunity, the membrane-bound immunoglobulins serve as receptors which, upon binding of a specific antigen, trigger the clonal expansion and differentiation of B lymphocytes into immunoglobulins- secreting plasma cells. Secreted immunoglobulins mediate the effector phase of humoral immunity, which results in
   4447..4568    +  polyA_signal   SV40 poly(A) signal: SV40 polyadenylation signal
   4777..5365    -  rep_origin     ori: high-copy-number ColE1/pMB1/pBR322/pUC origin of replication
   5536..6396    -  CDS            AmpR: β-lactamase; bla; confers resistance to ampicillin, carbenicillin, and related antibiotics
   6397..6501    -  promoter       AmpR promoter: bla
   6596..6631    +  CDS            rop (fragment): Rop protein, which maintains plasmids at low copy number; rop
   6654..6984    +  promoter       SV40 promoter: SV40 enhancer and early promoter
   7107..7206    +  misc_feature   bom (fragment): basis of mobility region from pBR322
   7234..7662    -  rep_origin     f1 ori (sequence partly withheld): f1 bacteriophage origin of replication; arrow indicates direction of (+) strand synthesis
   7666..7823    -  CDS            lacZα (fragment): LacZα fragment of β-galactosidase; lacZ fragment
>Addgene plasmid #72086 | Ncam1_0.0.0-Fc-His | depositor full sequence | sequence record 131272 | Full Sequence
GTCGAGGTCTCGACGGTATCGATTGACATTGATTATTGACTAGCTAGTTATTAATAGTAATCAATTACGG
GGTCATTAGTTCATAGCCCATATATGGAGTTCCGCGTTACATAACTTACGGTAAATGGCCCGCCTGGCTG
ACCGCCCAACGACCCCCGCCCATTGACGTCAATAATGACGTATGTTCCCATAGTAACGCCAATAGGGACT
TTCCATTGACGTCAATGGGTGGAGTATTTACGGTAAACTGCCCACTTGGCAGTACATCAAGTGTATCATA
TGCCAAGTCCGCCCCCTATTGACGTCAATGACGGTAAATGGCCCGCCTGGCATTATGCCCAGTACATGAC
CTTACGGGACTTTCCTACTTGGCAGTACATCTACGTATTAGTCATCGCTATTACCATGGTGATGCGGTTT
TGGCAGTACACCAATGGGCGTGGATAGCGGTTTGACTCACGGGGATTTCCAAGTCTCCACCCCATTGACG
TCAATGGGAGTTTGTTTTGGCACCAAAATCAACGGGACTTTCCAAAATGTCGTAATAACCCCGCCCCGTT
GACGCAAATGGGCGGTAGGCGTGTACGGTGGGAGGTCTATATAAGCAGAGCTCGTTTAGTGAACCGTCAG
ATCGCCTGGAGACGCCATCCACGCTGTTTTGACCTCCATAGAAGACACCGGGACCGATCCAGCCTCCGCG
GCCGGGAACGGTGCATTGGAACGCGGATTCCCCGTGCCAAGAGTGACGTAAGTACCGCCTATAGACTCTA
TAGGCACACCCCTTTGGCTCTTATGCATGCTATACTGTTTTTGGCTTGGGGCCTATACACCCCCGCTTCC
ATATGCTATAGGTGATGGTATAGCTTAGCCTATAGGTGTGGGTTATTGACCATTATTGACCACTCCCCTA
TTGGTGACGATACTTTCCATTACTAATCCATAACATGGCTCTTTGCCACAACTATCTCTATTGGCTATAT
GCCAATACTCTGTCCTTCAGAGACTGACACGGACTCTGTATTTTTACAGGATGGGGTCCCATTTATTATT
TACAAATTCACATATACAACAACGCCGTCCCCCGTGCCCGCAGTTTTTATTAAACATAGCGTGGGATCTC
CACGCGAATCTCGGGTACGTGTTCCGGACATGGGCTCTTCTCCGGTAGCGGCGGAGCTTCCACATCCGAG
CCCTGGTCCCATGCCTCCAGCGGCTCATGGTCGCTCGGCAGCTCCTTGCTCCTAACAGTGGAGGCCAGAC
TTAGGCACAGCACAATGCCCACCACCACCAGTGTGCCGCACAAGGCCGTGGCGGTAGGGTATGTGTCTGA
AAATGAGCTCGGAGATTGGGCTCGCACCGCTGACGCAGATGGAAGACTTAAGGCAGCGGCAGAAGAAGAT
GCAGGCAGCTGAGTTGTTGTATTCTGATAAGAGTCAGAGGTAACTCCCGTTGCGGTGCTGTTAACGGTGG
AGGGCAGTGTAGTCTGAGCAGTACTCGTTGCTGCCGCGCGCGCCACCAGACATAATAGCTGACAGACTAA
CAGACTGTTCCTTTCCATGGGTCTTTTCTGCAGAAGCTTGAATTCTCGAGGATCCGCGGCCGCCACCATG
CTGCGAACTAAGGATCTCATCTGGACTTTGTTTTTCCTGGGAACTGCAGTTTCCCTGCAGGTAGATATTG
TTCCCAGCCAAGGAGAAATCAGCGTTGGAGAGTCCAAATTCTTCCTGTGTCAAGTGGCAGGAGATGCCAA
AGATAAGGACATCTCCTGGTTCTCCCCCAATGGGGAGAAGCTGAGCCCAAACCAGCAGCGGATCTCAGTG
GTGTGGAATGATGACGACTCCTCTACCCTCACCATCTACAACGCCAACATCGACGATGCCGGCATATACA
AGTGTGTGGTCACGGCTGAGGACGGCACCCAGTCTGAGGCCACTGTCAACGTGAAGATCTTCCAGAAGCT
CATGTTCAAGAATGCACCAACCCCACAGGAGTTTAAGGAAGGGGAGGATGCTGTGATTGTCTGTGATGTG
GTCAGCTCCCTGCCTCCAACCATCATCTGGAAACACAAAGGCCGAGATGTCATTCTGAAAAAAGACGTCC
GGTTCATAGTCCTGTCCAACAACTACCTGCAGATCAGGGGCATCAAGAAAACAGATGAGGGTACTTACCG
CTGTGAGGGCAGGATCCTGGCCCGCGGGGAAATCAACTTCAAGGACATTCAGGTCATTGTGAATGTACCA
CCCACTGTCCAGGCCAGACAGAGCATCGTGAATGCCACTGCCAACCTGGGCCAGTCTGTCACCCTGGTGT
GTGATGCCGATGGCTTCCCAGAGCCCACCATGAGCTGGACAAAGGATGGGGAACCCATAGAGAACGAGGA
GGAAGATGACGAGAAGCACATCTTCAGTGATGACAGCTCCGAGCTGACCATCAGGAATGTGGATAAAAAC
GACGAGGCCGAATACGTCTGCATCGCAGAGAACAAGGCTGGCGAGCAGGATGCCTCCATCCACCTCAAGG
TCTTTGCAAAGCCCAAAATCACCTATGTAGAGAATCAGACGGCCATGGAACTAGAGGAGCAAGTCACTCT
GACCTGTGAAGCCTCCGGAGACCCCATCCCCTCCATCACCTGGAGAACATCCACCCGGAACATCAGCAGT
GAAGAAAAGACTCTGGATGGGCACATGGTGGTTCGCAGCCATGCTCGTGTGTCCTCCTTGACCCTGAAGA
GCATCCAGTACACAGATGCTGGAGAATACATCTGCACTGCCAGCAACACCATCGGCCAGGATTCCCAGTC
CATGTACCTCGAAGTTCAATATGCTCCCAAGCTCCAGGGCCCTGTGGCTGTGTACACTTGGGAAGGGAAC
CAGGTGAACATCACCTGTGAGGTCTTCGCCTACCCAAGTGCCACAATCTCCTGGTTCCGAGATGGTCAGT
TGCTGCCAAGCTCCAACTACAGCAATATCAAGATCTACAACACCCCATCTGCTAGCTATCTGGAGGTGAC
CCCTGATTCAGAAAATGACTTTGGAAACTACAACTGTACAGCAGTGAACCGTATTGGACAGGAGTCCTTG
GAATTCATCCTTGTTCAAGCAGACACACCGTCTTCTCCATCCATTGACCGGGTGGAACCATACTCCAGCA
CAGCGCAGGTGCAGTTTGATGAGCCAGAGGCCACAGGGGGCGTGCCCATTCTCAAGTACAAGGCTGAGTG
GAAGTCGCTGGGCGAAGAATCCTGGCATTTCAAGTGGTATGATGCCAAAGAAGCCAACATGGAAGGCATT
GTCACCATCATGGGCCTGAAACCTGAGACGAGGTACTCGGTACGACTGGCGGCCCTCAACGGCAAGGGGC
TGGGCGAGATCAGTGCAGCCACTGAGTTCAAGACACAGCCAGTCCGGGAACCCAGTGCACCCAAGCTGGA
AGGGCAGATGGGAGAGGACGGGAACTCCATCAAGGTGAACCTGATCAAGCAGGATGACGGAGGCTCCCCC
ATCAGACACTATCTGGTCAAGTACAGAGCGCTCGCCTCTGAGTGGAAACCGGAAATCAGGCTCCCATCCG
GCAGTGACCACGTCATGCTCAAGTCCCTGGACTGGAACGCAGAGTATGAAGTCTATGTGGTAGCTGAAAA
CCAGCAAGGAAAATCCAAGGCAGCTCACTTTGTGTTCAGGACCTCAGCCCAGCCCACGGCCATCCCAGCC
ACTAGTGACAAAACTCACACATGCCCACCGTGCCCAGCACCTGAACTCCTGGGGGGACCGTCAGTCTTCC
TCTTCCCCCCAAAACCCAAGGACACCCTCATGATCTCCCGGACCCCTGAGGTCACATGCGTGGTGGTGGA
CGTGAGCCACGAAGACCCTGAGGTCAAGTTCAACTGGTACGTGGACGGCGTGGAGGTGCATAATGCCAAG
ACAAAGCCGCGGGAGGAGCAGTACAACAGCACGTACCGTGTGGTCAGCGTCCTCACCGTCCTGCACCAGG
ACTGGCTGAATGGCAAGGAGTACAAGTGCAAGGTCTCCAACAAAGCCCTCCCAGCCCCCATCGAGAAAAC
CATCTCCAAAGCCAAAGGGCAGCCCCGAGAACCACAGGTGTATACCCTGCCCCCATCCCGGGATGAGCTG
ACCAAGAACCAGGTCAGCCTGACCTGCCTGGTCAAAGGCTTCTATCCCAGCGACATCGCCGTGGAGTGGG
AGAGCAATGGGCAGCCGGAGAACAACTACAAGACCACGCCTCCCGTGCTGGACTCCGACGGCTCCTTCTT
CCTCTACAGCAAGCTCACCGTGGACAAGAGCAGGTGGCAGCAGGGGAACGTCTTCTCATGCTCCGTGATG
CATGAGGCTCTGCACAACCACTACACGCAGAAGAGCCTCTCCCTGTCTCCGGGTAAAGGCGGCCATCATC
ACCATCACCATTAATCTAGAGATCTTATTAAAGCAGAACTTGTTTATTGCAGCTTATAATGGTTACAAAT
AAAGCAATAGCATCACAAATTTCACAAATAAAGCATTTTTTTCACTGCATTCTAGTTGTGGTTTGTCCAA
ACTCATCAATGTATCTTATCATGTCTGGTCGACTCTAGCTAGACTCTTCCGCTTCCTCGCTCACTGACTC
GCTGCGCTCGGTCGTTCGGCTGCGGCGAGCGGTATCAGCTCACTCAAAGGCGGTAATACGGTTATCCACA
GAATCAGGGGATAACGCAGGAAAGAACATGTGAGCAAAAGGCCAGCAAAAGGCCAGGAACCGTAAAAAGG
CCGCGTTGCTGGCGTTTTTCCATAGGCTCCGCCCCCCTGACGAGCATCACAAAAATCGACGCTCAAGTCA
GAGGTGGCGAAACCCGACAGGACTATAAAGATACCAGGCGTTTCCCCCTGGAAGCTCCCTCGTGCGCTCT
CCTGTTCCGACCCTGCCGCTTACCGGATACCTGTCCGCCTTTCTCCCTTCGGGAAGCGTGGCGCTTTCTC
ATAGCTCACGCTGTAGGTATCTCAGTTCGGTGTAGGTCGTTCGCTCCAAGCTGGGCTGTGTGCACGAACC
CCCCGTTCAGCCCGACCGCTGCGCCTTATCCGGTAACTATCGTCTTGAGTCCAACCCGGTAAGACACGAC
TTATCGCCACTGGCAGCAGCCACTGGTAACAGGATTAGCAGAGCGAGGTATGTAGGCGGTGCTACAGAGT
TCTTGAAGTGGTGGCCTAACTACGGCTACACTAGAAGAACAGTATTTGGTATCTGCGCTCTGCTGAAGCC
AGTTACCTTCGGAAAAAGAGTTGGTAGCTCTTGATCCGGCAAACAAACCACCGCTGGTAGCGGTGGTTTT
TTTGTTTGCAAGCAGCAGATTACGCGCAGAAAAAAAGGATCTCAAGAAGATCCTTTGATCTTTTCTACGG
GGTCTGACGCTCAGTGGAACGAAAACTCACGTTAAGGGATTTTGGTCATGAGATTATCAAAAAGGATCTT
CACCTAGATCCTTTTAAATTAAAAATGAAGTTTTAAATCAATCTAAAGTATATATGAGTAAACTTGGTCT
GACAGTTACCAATGCTTAATCAGTGAGGCACCTATCTCAGCGATCTGTCTATTTCGTTCATCCATAGTTG
CCTGACTCCCCGTCGTGTAGATAACTACGATACGGGAGGGCTTACCATCTGGCCCCAGTGCTGCAATGAT
ACCGCGAGACCCACGCTCACCGGCTCCAGATTTATCAGCAATAAACCAGCCAGCCGGAAGGGCCGAGCGC
AGAAGTGGTCCTGCAACTTTATCCGCCTCCATCCAGTCTATTAATTGTTGCCGGGAAGCTAGAGTAAGTA
GTTCGCCAGTTAATAGTTTGCGCAACGTTGTTGCCATTGCTACAGGCATCGTGGTGTCACGCTCGTCGTT
TGGTATGGCTTCATTCAGCTCCGGTTCCCAACGATCAAGGCGAGTTACATGATCCCCCATGTTGTGCAAA
AAAGCGGTTAGCTCCTTCGGTCCTCCGATCGTTGTCAGAAGTAAGTTGGCCGCAGTGTTATCACTCATGG
TTATGGCAGCACTGCATAATTCTCTTACTGTCATGCCATCCGTAAGATGCTTTTCTGTGACTGGTGAGTA
CTCAACCAAGTCATTCTGAGAATAGTGTATGCGGCGACCGAGTTGCTCTTGCCCGGCGTCAATACGGGAT
AATACCGCGCCACATAGCAGAACTTTAAAAGTGCTCATCATTGGAAAACGTTCTTCGGGGCGAAAACTCT
CAAGGATCTTACCGCTGTTGAGATCCAGTTCGATGTAACCCACTCGTGCACCCAACTGATCTTCAGCATC
TTTTACTTTCACCAGCGTTTCTGGGTGAGCAAAAACAGGAAGGCAAAATGCCGCAAAAAAGGGAATAAGG
GCGACACGGAAATGTTGAATACTCATACTCTTCCTTTTTCAATATTATTGAAGCATTTATCAGGGTTATT
GTCTCATGAGCGGATACATATTTGAATGTATTTAGAAAAATAAACAAATAGGGGTTCCGCGCACATTTCC
CCGAAAAGTGCCACCTGACGTCTAAGAAACCATTATTATCATGACATTAACCTATAAAAATAGGCGTATC
ACGAGGCCCTTTCGTCTCGCGCGTTTCGGTGATGACGGTGAAAACCTCTGACACATGCAGCTCCCGGAGG
AATGTGTGTCAGTTAGGGTGTGGAAAGTCCCCAGGCTCCCCAGGCAGGCAGAAGTATGCAAAGCATGCAT
CTCAATTAGTCAGCAACCAGGTGTGGAAAGTCCCCAGGCTCCCCAGCAGGCAGAAGTATGCAAAGCATGC
ATCTCAATTAGTCAGCAACCATAGTCCCGCCCCTAACTCCGCCCATCCCGCCCCTAACTCCGCCCAGTTC
CGCCCATTCTCCGCCCCATGGCTGACTAATTTTTTTTATTTATGCAGAGGCCGAGGCCGCCTCTGCCTCT
GAGCTATTCCAGAAGTAGTGAGGAGGCTTTTTTGGAGGCCTAGGCTTTTGCAAAAAGCTCCCGGGAGCTT
GTATATCCATTTTCGTCCCGGAGACGGTCACAGCTTGTCTGTAAGCGGATGCCGGGAGCAGACAAGCCCG
TCAGGGCGCGTCAGCGGGTGTTGGCGGGTGTCGGGGCTGGCTTAACTATGCGGCATCAGAGCAGATTGTA
CTGAGAGTGCACCATATGCGGTGTGAAATACCGCACAGATGCGTAAGGAGAAAATACCGCATCAGGAAAT
TGTAAGCGTTAATATTTTGTTAAAATTCGCGTTAAATTTTTGTTAAATCAGCTCATTTTTTAACCAATAG
GCCGAAATCGGCAAAATCCCTTATAAATCAAAAGAATAGACCGAGATAGGGT
[37 nt withheld, positions 7333-7369]
AAAGAACGTGGACTCCAACGTCAAAGG
[49 nt withheld, positions 7397-7445]
T
[91 nt withheld, positions 7447-7537]
G
[124 nt withheld, positions 7539-7662]
CCATTCGCCATTCAGGCTGCGCAACTGTTGGGAAGGGCGATCGGTGCGGGCCTCTTCGCTATTACGCCAG
CTGGCGAAAGGGGGATGTGCTGCAAGGCGATTAAGTTGGGTAACGCCAGGGTTTTCCCAGTCACGACGTT
GTAAAACGACGGCCAGTGAATT
