>Addgene plasmid #72086 | Ncam1_0.0.0-Fc-His | addgene partial sequence | sequence record 137265 | pMRB101-F 5'-aagatgcaggcagctgagtt-3'
ACGGTGGAGGGCAGTGTAGTCTGAGCAGTACTCGTTGCTGCCGCGCGCGCCACCAGACATAATAGCTGAC
AGACTAACAGACTGTTCCTTTCCATGGGTCTTTTCTGCAGAAGCTTGAATTCTCGAGGATCCGCGGCCGC
CACCATGCTGCGAACTAAGGATCTCATCTGGACTTTGTTTTTCCTGGGAACTGCAGTTTCCCTGCAGGTA
GATATTGTTCCCAGCCAAGGAGAAATCAGCGTTGGAGAGTCCAAATTCTTCCTGTGTCAAGTGGCAGGAG
ATGCCAAAGATAAGGACATCTCCTGGTTCTCCCCCAATGGGGAGAAGCTGAGCCCAAACCAGCAGCGGAT
CTCAGTGGTGTGGAATGATGACGACTCCTCTACCCTCACCATCTACAACGCCAACATCGACGATGCCGGC
ATATACAAGTGTGTGGTCACGGCTGAGGACGGCACCCAGTCTGAGGCCACTGTCAACGTGAAGATCTTCC
AGAAGCTCATGTTCAAGAATGCACCAACCCCACAGGAGTTTAAGGAAGGGGAGGATGCTGTGATTGTCTG
TGATGTGGTCAGCTCCCTGCCTCCAACCATCATCTGGAAACACAAAGGCCGAGATGTCATTCTGAAAAAA
GACGTCCGGTTCATAGTCCTGTCCAACAACTACCTGCAGATCAGGGGCATCAAGAAAACAGATGAGGGTA
CTTACCGCTGTGAGGGCAGGATCCTGGCCCGCGGGGAAATCAACTTCAAGGACATTCAGGTCATTGTGAA
TGTACCACCCACTGTCCAGGCCAGACAGAGCATCGTGAATGCCACTGCCA
