>Addgene plasmid #72086 | Ncam1_0.0.0-Fc-His | addgene partial sequence | sequence record 137266 | SV40pA-R 5'-GAAATTTGTGATGCTATTGC-3'
ATAAGATCTCTAGATTAATGGTGATGGTGATGATGGCCGCCTTTACCCGGAGACAGGGAGAGGCTCTTCT
GCGTGTAGTGGTTGTGCAGAGCCTCATGCATCACGGAGCATGAGAAGACGTTCCCCTGCTGCCACCTGCT
CTTGTCCACGGTGAGCTTGCTGTAGAGGAAGAAGGAGCCGTCGGAGTCCAGCACGGGAGGCGTGGTCTTG
TAGTTGTTCTCCGGCTGCCCATTGCTCTCCCACTCCACGGCGATGTCGCTGGGATAGAAGCCTTTGACCA
GGCAGGTCAGGCTGACCTGGTTCTTGGTCAGCTCATCCCGGGATGGGGGCAGGGTATACACCTGTGGTTC
TCGGGGCTGCCCTTTGGCTTTGGAGATGGTTTTCTCGATGGGGGCTGGGAGGGCTTTGTTGGAGACCTTG
CACTTGTACTCCTTGCCATTCAGCCAGTCCTGGTGCAGGACGGTGAGGACGCTGACCACACGGTACGTGC
TGTTGTACTGCTCCTCCCGCGGCTTTGTCTTGGCATTATGCACCTCCACGCCGTCCACGTACCAGTTGAA
CTTGACCTCAGGGTCTTCGTGGCTCACGTCCACCACCACGCATGTGACCTCAGGGGTCCGGGAGATCATG
AGGGTGTCCTTGGGTTTTGGGGGGAAGAGGAAGACTGACGGTCCCCCCAGGAGTTCAGGTGCTGGGCACG
GTGGGCATGTGTGAGTTTTGTCACTAGTGGCTGGGATGGCCGTGGGCTGGGCTGAGGTCCTGAACACAAA
GTGAGCTGCCTTGGATTTTCCTTGCTGGTTTTCAGCTACCACATAGACTTCATACTCTGCGTTCCAGTCC
AGG
